>Addgene plasmid #235664 | pcDNA3.1(+)-Flag-SOD1-D91A | addgene full sequence | sequence record 479191 | Addgene NGS Result
GACGGATCGGGAGATCTCCCGATCCCCTATGGTGCACTCTCAGTACAATCTGCTCTGATGCCGCATAGTT
AAGCCAGTATCTGCTCCCTGCTTGTGTGTTGGAGGTCGCTGAGTAGTGCGCGAGCAAAATTTAAGCTACA
ACAAGGCAAGGCTTGACCGACAATTGCATGAAGAATCTGCTTAGGGTTAGGCGTTTTGCGCTGCTTCGCG
ATGTACGGGCCAGATATACGCGTTGACATTGATTATTGACTAGTTATTAATAGTAATCAATTACGGGGTC
ATTAGTTCATAGCCCATATATGGAGTTCCGCGTTACATAACTTACGGTAAATGGCCCGCCTGGCTGACCG
CCCAACGACCCCCGCCCATTGACGTCAATAATGACGTATGTTCCCATAGTAACGCCAATAGGGACTTTCC
ATTGACGTCAATGGGTGGAGTATTTACGGTAAACTGCCCACTTGGCAGTACATCAAGTGTATCATATGCC
AAGTACGCCCCCTATTGACGTCAATGACGGTAAATGGCCCGCCTGGCATTATGCCCAGTACATGACCTTA
TGGGACTTTCCTACTTGGCAGTACATCTACGTATTAGTCATCGCTATTACCATGGTGATGCGGTTTTGGC
AGTACATCAATGGGCGTGGATAGCGGTTTGACTCACGGGGATTTCCAAGTCTCCACCCCATTGACGTCAA
TGGGAGTTTGTTTTGGCACCAAAATCAACGGGACTTTCCAAAATGTCGTAACAACTCCGCCCCATTGACG
CAAATGGGCGGTAGGCGTGTACGGTGGGAGGTCTATATAAGCAGAGCTCTCTGGCTAACTAGAGAACCCA
CTGCTTACTGGCTTATCGAAATTAATACGACTCACTATAGGGAGACCCAAGCTGGCTAGCGTTTAAACTT
AAGCTTGCCACCATGGATTACAAGGATGACGACGATAAGGGTACCGAGCTCGGATCCATGGCCACCAAGG
CCGTGTGCGTGCTGAAGGGAGACGGCCCAGTGCAGGGAATTATTAACTTTGAACAGAAGGAGTCTAACGG
CCCCGTGAAGGTGTGGGGCAGCATCAAGGGACTGACCGAGGGCCTGCACGGCTTTCACGTGCATGAGTTC
GGCGACAATACCGCCGGCTGCACATCTGCTGGGCCCCATTTTAATCCCCTGAGCAGAAAGCACGGCGGCC
CAAAGGACGAAGAAAGACACGTGGGAGATCTGGGCAATGTGACCGCCGCCAAGGATGGCGTGGCCGACGT
GTCCATCGAGGACTCTGTGATTAGCCTGAGCGGAGATCATTGCATTATTGGCCGCACACTGGTGGTGCAC
GAGAAAGCCGACGATCTCGGCAAGGGGGGCAATGAGGAGAGCACAAAGACTGGAAACGCTGGGAGTAGAC
TGGCCTGTGGCGTGATCGGCATTGCCCAGTGAGAATTCTGCAGATATCCAGCACAGTGGCGGCCGCTCGA
GTCTAGAGGGCCCGTTTAAACCCGCTGATCAGCCTCGACTGTGCCTTCTAGTTGCCAGCCATCTGTTGTT
TGCCCCTCCCCCGTGCCTTCCTTGACCCTGGAAGGTGCCACTCCCACTGTCCTTTCCTAATAAAATGAGG
AAATTGCATCGCATTGTCTGAGTAGGTGTCATTCTATTCTGGGGGGTGGGGTGGGGCAGGACAGCAAGGG
GGAGGATTGGGAAGACAATAGCAGGCATGCTGGGGATGCGGTGGGCTCTATGGCTTCTGAGGCGGAAAGA
ACCAGCTGGGGCTCTAGGGGGTATCCCC
[124 nt withheld, positions 1779-1902]
C
[91 nt withheld, positions 1904-1994]
A
[49 nt withheld, positions 1996-2044]
CCTTTGACGTTGGAGTCCACGTTCTTT
[37 nt withheld, positions 2072-2108]
ACCCTATCTCGGTCTATTCTTTTGATTTATAAGGGATTTTGCCGATTTCGGCCTATTGGTTAAAAAATGA
GCTGATTTAACAAAAATTTAACGCGAATTAATTCTGTGGAATGTGTGTCAGTTAGGGTGTGGAAAGTCCC
CAGGCTCCCCAGCAGGCAGAAGTATGCAAAGCATGCATCTCAATTAGTCAGCAACCAGGTGTGGAAAGTC
CCCAGGCTCCCCAGCAGGCAGAAGTATGCAAAGCATGCATCTCAATTAGTCAGCAACCATAGTCCCGCCC
CTAACTCCGCCCATCCCGCCCCTAACTCCGCCCAGTTCCGCCCATTCTCCGCCCCATGGCTGACTAATTT
TTTTTATTTATGCAGAGGCCGAGGCCGCCTCTGCCTCTGAGCTATTCCAGAAGTAGTGAGGAGGCTTTTT
TGGAGGCCTAGGCTTTTGCAAAAAGCTCCCGGGAGCTTGTATATCCATTTTCGGATCTGATCAAGAGACA
GGATGAGGATCGTTTCGCATGATTGAACAAGATGGATTGCACGCAGGTTCTCCGGCCGCTTGGGTGGAGA
GGCTATTCGGCTATGACTGGGCACAACAGACAATCGGCTGCTCTGATGCCGCCGTGTTCCGGCTGTCAGC
GCAGGGGCGCCCGGTTCTTTTTGTCAAGACCGACCTGTCCGGTGCCCTGAATGAACTGCAGGACGAGGCA
GCGCGGCTATCGTGGCTGGCCACGACGGGCGTTCCTTGCGCAGCTGTGCTCGACGTTGTCACTGAAGCGG
GAAGGGACTGGCTGCTATTGGGCGAAGTGCCGGGGCAGGATCTCCTGTCATCTCACCTTGCTCCTGCCGA
GAAAGTATCCATCATGGCTGATGCAATGCGGCGGCTGCATACGCTTGATCCGGCTACCTGCCCATTCGAC
CACCAAGCGAAACATCGCATCGAGCGAGCACGTACTCGGATGGAAGCCGGTCTTGTCGATCAGGATGATC
TGGACGAAGAGCATCAGGGGCTCGCGCCAGCCGAACTGTTCGCCAGGCTCAAGGCGCGCATGCCCGACGG
CGAGGATCTCGTCGTGACCCATGGCGATGCCTGCTTGCCGAATATCATGGTGGAAAATGGCCGCTTTTCT
GGATTCATCGACTGTGGCCGGCTGGGTGTGGCGGACCGCTATCAGGACATAGCGTTGGCTACCCGTGATA
TTGCTGAAGAGCTTGGCGGCGAATGGGCTGACCGCTTCCTCGTGCTTTACGGTATCGCCGCTCCCGATTC
GCAGCGCATCGCCTTCTATCGCCTTCTTGACGAGTTCTTCTGAGCGGGACTCTGGGGTTCGAAATGACCG
ACCAAGCGACGCCCAACCTGCCATCACGAGATTTCGATTCCACCGCCGCCTTCTATGAAAGGTTGGGCTT
CGGAATCGTTTTCCGGGACGCCGGCTGGATGATCCTCCAGCGCGGGGATCTCATGCTGGAGTTCTTCGCC
CACCCCAACTTGTTTATTGCAGCTTATAATGGTTACAAATAAAGCAATAGCATCACAAATTTCACAAATA
AAGCATTTTTTTCACTGCATTCTAGTTGTGGTTTGTCCAAACTCATCAATGTATCTTATCATGTCTGTAT
ACCGTCGACCTCTAGCTAGAGCTTGGCGTAATCATGGTCATAGCTGTTTCCTGTGTGAAATTGTTATCCG
CTCACAATTCCACACAACATACGAGCCGGAAGCATAAAGTGTAAAGCCTGGGGTGCCTAATGAGTGAGCT
AACTCACATTAATTGCGTTGCGCTCACTGCCCGCTTTCCAGTCGGGAAACCTGTCGTGCCAGCTGCATTA
ATGAATCGGCCAACGCGCGGGGAGAGGCGGTTTGCGTATTGGGCGCTCTTCCGCTTCCTCGCTCACTGAC
TCGCTGCGCTCGGTCGTTCGGCTGCGGCGAGCGGTATCAGCTCACTCAAAGGCGGTAATACGGTTATCCA
CAGAATCAGGGGATAACGCAGGAAAGAACATGTGAGCAAAAGGCCAGCAAAAGGCCAGGAACCGTAAAAA
GGCCGCGTTGCTGGCGTTTTTCCATAGGCTCCGCCCCCCTGACGAGCATCACAAAAATCGACGCTCAAGT
CAGAGGTGGCGAAACCCGACAGGACTATAAAGATACCAGGCGTTTCCCCCTGGAAGCTCCCTCGTGCGCT
CTCCTGTTCCGACCCTGCCGCTTACCGGATACCTGTCCGCCTTTCTCCCTTCGGGAAGCGTGGCGCTTTC
TCATAGCTCACGCTGTAGGTATCTCAGTTCGGTGTAGGTCGTTCGCTCCAAGCTGGGCTGTGTGCACGAA
CCCCCCGTTCAGCCCGACCGCTGCGCCTTATCCGGTAACTATCGTCTTGAGTCCAACCCGGTAAGACACG
ACTTATCGCCACTGGCAGCAGCCACTGGTAACAGGATTAGCAGAGCGAGGTATGTAGGCGGTGCTACAGA
GTTCTTGAAGTGGTGGCCTAACTACGGCTACACTAGAAGAACAGTATTTGGTATCTGCGCTCTGCTGAAG
CCAGTTACCTTCGGAAAAAGAGTTGGTAGCTCTTGATCCGGCAAACAAACCACCGCTGGTAGCGGTGGTT
TTTTTGTTTGCAAGCAGCAGATTACGCGCAGAAAAAAAGGATCTCAAGAAGATCCTTTGATCTTTTCTAC
GGGGTCTGACGCTCAGTGGAACGAAAACTCACGTTAAGGGATTTTGGTCATGAGATTATCAAAAAGGATC
TTCACCTAGATCCTTTTAAATTAAAAATGAAGTTTTAAATCAATCTAAAGTATATATGAGTAAACTTGGT
CTGACAGTTACCAATGCTTAATCAGTGAGGCACCTATCTCAGCGATCTGTCTATTTCGTTCATCCATAGT
TGCCTGACTCCCCGTCGTGTAGATAACTACGATACGGGAGGGCTTACCATCTGGCCCCAGTGCTGCAATG
ATACCGCGAGACCCACGCTCACCGGCTCCAGATTTATCAGCAATAAACCAGCCAGCCGGAAGGGCCGAGC
GCAGAAGTGGTCCTGCAACTTTATCCGCCTCCATCCAGTCTATTAATTGTTGCCGGGAAGCTAGAGTAAG
TAGTTCGCCAGTTAATAGTTTGCGCAACGTTGTTGCCATTGCTACAGGCATCGTGGTGTCACGCTCGTCG
TTTGGTATGGCTTCATTCAGCTCCGGTTCCCAACGATCAAGGCGAGTTACATGATCCCCCATGTTGTGCA
AAAAAGCGGTTAGCTCCTTCGGTCCTCCGATCGTTGTCAGAAGTAAGTTGGCCGCAGTGTTATCACTCAT
GGTTATGGCAGCACTGCATAATTCTCTTACTGTCATGCCATCCGTAAGATGCTTTTCTGTGACTGGTGAG
TACTCAACCAAGTCATTCTGAGAATAGTGTATGCGGCGACCGAGTTGCTCTTGCCCGGCGTCAATACGGG
ATAATACCGCGCCACATAGCAGAACTTTAAAAGTGCTCATCATTGGAAAACGTTCTTCGGGGCGAAAACT
CTCAAGGATCTTACCGCTGTTGAGATCCAGTTCGATGTAACCCACTCGTGCACCCAACTGATCTTCAGCA
TCTTTTACTTTCACCAGCGTTTCTGGGTGAGCAAAAACAGGAAGGCAAAATGCCGCAAAAAAGGGAATAA
GGGCGACACGGAAATGTTGAATACTCATACTCTTCCTTTTTCAATATTATTGAAGCATTTATCAGGGTTA
TTGTCTCATGAGCGGATACATATTTGAATGTATTTAGAAAAATAAACAAATAGGGGTTCCGCGCACATTT
CCCCGAAAAGTGCCACCTGACGTC
Features (pLannotate 1.2.2; 21 found; start..end, strand, type, name):
     28..80      -  misc_feature   bom (fragment): basis of mobility region from pBR322
    235..614     +  enhancer       CMV enhancer: human cytomegalovirus immediate early enhancer
    615..818     +  promoter       CMV promoter: human cytomegalovirus (CMV) immediate early promoter
    814..847     +  LTR            5' LTR (truncated) (fragment): truncated 5' long terminal repeat (LTR) from HIV-1
    863..881     +  promoter       T7 promoter: promoter for bacteriophage T7 RNA polymerase
    926..950     +  CDS            3xFLAG (fragment): three tandem FLAG® epitope tags
    968..1429    +  CDS            SOD1: SODC_HUMAN - Experimental evidence at protein level: Swiss-Prot protein existence level 1. Destroys radicals which are normally produced within the cells and which are toxic to biological systems. From Homo sapiens (Human).
   1509..1733    +  polyA_signal   bGH poly(A) signal: bovine growth hormone polyadenylation signal
   1737..1758    +  promoter       SV40 promoter (fragment): SV40 enhancer and early promoter
   1779..2207    +  rep_origin     f1 ori (sequence partly withheld): f1 bacteriophage origin of replication; arrow indicates direction of (+) strand synthesis
   2221..2550    +  promoter       SV40 promoter: SV40 enhancer and early promoter
   2617..3408    +  CDS            neo: KKA2_KLEPN - Also known as kan, nptII. Experimental evidence at protein level: Swiss-Prot protein existence level 1. Resistance to kanamycin, neomycin, paromomycin, ribostamycin, butirosin and gentamicin B. From Klebsiella pneumoniae.
   3432..3590    +  CDS            ble (fragment): BLE_KLEPN - Experimental evidence at protein level: Swiss-Prot protein existence level 1. Binding protein with a strong affinity to the bleomycin family of antibiotics. Binds to CL990; an antimitotic-antibiotic compound. From Klebsiella pneumoniae.
   3585..3706    +  polyA_signal   SV40 poly(A) signal: SV40 polyadenylation signal
   3779..3795    -  protein_bind   lac operator: The lac repressor binds to the lac operator to inhibit transcription in E. coli. This inhibition can be relieved by adding lactose or isopropyl-β-D-thiogalactopyranoside (IPTG). lac repressor encoded by lacI
   3803..3833    -  promoter       lac promoter: promoter for the E. coli lac operon
   3848..3869    -  protein_bind   CAP binding site: CAP binding activates transcription in the presence of cAMP. E. coli catabolite activator protein
   3882..3974    -  CDS            lacI (fragment): lac repressor; lacI; The lac repressor binds to the lac operator to inhibit transcription in E. coli. This inhibition can be relieved by adding lactose or isopropyl-β-D-thiogalactopyranoside (IPTG).
   4157..4745    -  rep_origin     ori: high-copy-number ColE1/pMB1/pBR322/pUC origin of replication
   4916..5776    -  CDS            AmpR: β-lactamase; bla; confers resistance to ampicillin, carbenicillin, and related antibiotics
   5777..5881    -  promoter       AmpR promoter: bla
