[The description below was written by a language model from this plasmid's Addgene catalogue record and pLannotate feature annotations shown in this document.]
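Description:
pcDNA3.1(+)-Flag-SOD1-D91A is a mammalian expression plasmid of about 5.9 kb, built on the pcDNA3.1(+) backbone, that drives expression of a mutant form of human superoxide dismutase 1 (SOD1). The insert was made by gene synthesis and carries an aspartate-to-alanine substitution. The plasmid name and mutation field number this residue as 91, while the stated purpose calls it D90A. This most likely reflects whether the initiator methionine is counted, although the record does not say so. The coding sequence sits downstream of the human cytomegalovirus immediate-early enhancer and promoter and is terminated by the bovine growth hormone polyadenylation signal. An N-terminal Flag epitope allows detection or immunoprecipitation. The annotation software labels it as a fragment of 3xFLAG, and the short span is consistent with a single Flag unit. A T7 promoter lies between the CMV promoter and the insert, where it serves as a sequencing primer site and could support in vitro transcription.

For propagation in E. coli, the plasmid has a high-copy ColE1/pUC-type origin and a β-lactamase gene conferring ampicillin resistance, and an f1 origin is also present. A separate cassette, with the neomycin phosphotransferase gene under the SV40 early promoter/enhancer and an SV40 polyadenylation signal, permits G418 selection of stably transfected mammalian cells. Several short annotated hits (the HIV-1 LTR, ble, lacI and bom fragments, and the lac promoter/operator) appear to be backbone remnants or partial matches rather than functional parts. The associated publication concerns STING-mediated interferon signalling in SOD1-mutant amyotrophic lateral sclerosis models, so the construct is suited to expressing this ALS-linked SOD1 variant in cultured mammalian cells.
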