Addgene plasmid #235664: pcDNA3.1(+)-Flag-SOD1-D91A
Purpose: Express human SOD1-D90A in mammalian cells
Depositing lab: Chen Seng Ng. Depositing organization: Monash University, Sunway Campus. Publication: Integrated transcriptomic profiling reveals a STING-mediated Type II Interferon signature in SOD1-mutant amyotrophic lateral sclerosis models. Hiew JY, Lim YS, Liu H, Ng CS. Commun Biol. 2025 Mar 2;8(1):347. doi: 10.1038/s42003-025-07790-w. PubMed 40025162.
Backbone
  Vector backbone: pcDNA3.1(+)
  Vector type: Mammalian Expression
  Selectable markers: Neomycin (select with G418)
Growth in bacteria
  Bacterial resistance: Ampicillin, 100 μg/mL
  Growth temperature: 37°C
  Growth strain: DH5alpha
  Copy number: High Copy
Gene/Insert
  Gene/Insert name: SOD1-D91A
  Species: H. sapiens (human)
  Mutation: changed Aspartic acid 91 to alanine
  Entrez Gene: SOD1 (a.k.a. ALS, ALS1, HEL-S-44, IPOA, SOD, STAHP, hSod1, homodimer)
  Promoter: CMV promoter
  Tag / fusion protein: Flag-tag at N-terminal
  Cloning method: Gene Synthesis
  Sequencing primers: 5′ 5-TAATACGACTCACTATAGG-3
Terms and licenses: Academic/Nonprofit Terms; Industry Terms: Not Available to Industry
How to cite: pcDNA3.1(+)-Flag-SOD1-D91A was a gift from Chen Seng Ng (Addgene plasmid # 235664 ; http://n2t.net/addgene:235664 ; RRID:Addgene_235664)
